Addgene plasmid #128104: pCMV-Nxph4-4Q-HA
Purpose: Express HA tagged Nxph4-4Q
Depositing lab: Huda Zoghbi. Depositing organization: Baylor College of Medicine. Publication: Neurexophilin4 is a selectively expressed alpha-neurexin ligand that modulates specific cerebellar synapses and motor functions. Meng X, McGraw CM, Wang W, Jing J, Yeh SY, Wang L, Lopez J, Brown AM, Lin T, Chen W, Xue M, Sillitoe RV, Jiang X, Zoghbi HY. Elife. 2019 Sep 16;8. pii: 46773. doi: 10.7554/eLife.46773. PubMed 31524598.
Backbone
  Vector backbone: pCMV
  Backbone manufacturer: Clonetech
  Backbone size w/o insert (bp): 3718
  Total vector size (bp): 4675
  Vector type: Mammalian Expression
Growth in bacteria
  Bacterial resistance: Ampicillin, 100 μg/mL
  Growth temperature: 37°C
  Growth strain: DH5alpha
  Copy number: High Copy
Gene/Insert
  Gene/Insert name: Nxph4 (alt name: Nxph4 with four asparagine glycosylation sites mutated to glutamine)
  Species: M. musculus (mouse)
  GenBank ID: NM_183297.2
  Entrez Gene: Nxph4 (a.k.a. 1110036M10Rik, AI851051)
  Tag / fusion protein: HA
Terms and licenses: Academic/Nonprofit Terms; Industry Terms: Not Available to Industry
How to cite: pCMV-Nxph4-4Q-HA was a gift from Huda Zoghbi (Addgene plasmid # 128104 ; http://n2t.net/addgene:128104 ; RRID:Addgene_128104)
