[The description below was written by a language model from this plasmid's Addgene catalogue record and pLannotate feature annotations shown in this document.]
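Description:
pCMV-Nxph4-4Q-HA is a 4,675 bp mammalian expression plasmid built on a commercial pCMV backbone and designed to express an HA-tagged, glycosylation-deficient form of mouse neurexophilin-4 (Nxph4). It is propagated in E. coli as a high-copy plasmid through a ColE1/pUC-type origin and selected with ampicillin via the β-lactamase gene and its own promoter. No mammalian selection marker is annotated, so it appears suited to transient transfection. Short remnants of lacZα, lacI, rop, the bom region and the lac promoter/operator are cloning-vector leftovers with no evident role in the design.

The expression cassette consists of the human cytomegalovirus immediate-early enhancer and promoter, followed by a modified SV40 intron with splice donor and acceptor sites, which generally improves processing and expression of the transcript. Next comes the Nxph4 open reading frame of roughly 0.9 kb, then an HA epitope at the C-terminal end, and an SV40 polyadenylation signal. The annotation software matched the tag as a short fragment of a 3xHA element, consistent with a single HA copy, and labelled the coding sequence by homology to the rat protein, although the catalogue states the insert is of mouse origin. The "4Q" designation refers to four asparagine glycosylation sites mutated to glutamine, which should block N-linked glycosylation at those positions.

Both the depositor sequence and the repository's sequencing result are the same length and carry identical features, offset only by their numbering start point. Nxph4 is an α-neurexin ligand, so the construct would serve to compare the non-glycosylated mutant with the wild-type protein in transfected cells, with the HA tag enabling detection or immunoprecipitation.
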