Features (pLannotate 1.2.2; 17 found; start..end, strand, type, name):
     25..45      -  misc_feature   MCS (fragment): pUC18/19 multiple cloning site
     44..347     +  enhancer       CMV enhancer: human cytomegalovirus immediate early enhancer
    348..551     +  promoter       CMV promoter: human cytomegalovirus (CMV) immediate early promoter
    689..785     +  intron         SV40 intron: modified SV40 intron with splice donor and acceptor sites
    863..1774    +  CDS            Nxph4: NXPH4_RAT - Also known as Nph4. Experimental evidence at transcript level: Swiss-Prot protein existence level 2. May be signaling molecules that resemble neuropeptides and that act by binding to alpha-neurexins and possibly other receptors. From Rattus norvegicus (Rat).
   1790..1818    +  CDS            3xHA (fragment): three tandem HA epitope tags
   1831..1965    -  polyA_signal   SV40 poly(A) signal: SV40 polyadenylation signal
   2100..2116    -  protein_bind   lac operator: The lac repressor binds to the lac operator to inhibit transcription in E. coli. This inhibition can be relieved by adding lactose or isopropyl-β-D-thiogalactopyranoside (IPTG). lac repressor encoded by lacI
   2124..2154    -  promoter       lac promoter: promoter for the E. coli lac operon
   2169..2190    -  protein_bind   CAP binding site: CAP binding activates transcription in the presence of cAMP. E. coli catabolite activator protein
   2203..2295    -  CDS            lacI (fragment): lac repressor; lacI; The lac repressor binds to the lac operator to inhibit transcription in E. coli. This inhibition can be relieved by adding lactose or isopropyl-β-D-thiogalactopyranoside (IPTG).
   2478..3066    -  rep_origin     ori: high-copy-number ColE1/pMB1/pBR322/pUC origin of replication
   3237..4097    -  CDS            AmpR: β-lactamase; bla; confers resistance to ampicillin, carbenicillin, and related antibiotics
   4098..4202    -  promoter       AmpR promoter: bla
   4297..4332    +  CDS            rop (fragment): Rop protein, which maintains plasmids at low copy number; rop
   4434..4533    +  misc_feature   bom (fragment): basis of mobility region from pBR322
   4539..19      -  CDS            lacZα (fragment) (across the origin): LacZα fragment of β-galactosidase; lacZ fragment
>Addgene plasmid #128104 | pCMV-Nxph4-4Q-HA | addgene full sequence | sequence record 248761 | Addgene NGS Result
GTAAAACGACGGCCAGTGAGTTCGAGCTTGCATGCCTGCAGGTCGTTACATAACTTACGGTAAATGGCCC
GCCTGGCTGACCGCCCAACGACCCCCGCCCATTGACGTCAATAATGACGTATGTTCCCATAGTAACGCCA
ATAGGGACTTTCCATTGACGTCAATGGGTGGAGTATTTACGGTAAACTGCCCACTTGGCAGTACATCAAG
TGTATCATATGCCAAGTACGCCCCCTATTGACGTCAATGACGGTAAATGGCCCGCCTGGCATTATGCCCA
GTACATGACCTTATGGGACTTTCCTACTTGGCAGTACATCTACGTATTAGTCATCGCTATTACCATGGTG
ATGCGGTTTTGGCAGTACATCAATGGGCGTGGATAGCGGTTTGACTCACGGGGATTTCCAAGTCTCCACC
CCATTGACGTCAATGGGAGTTTGTTTTGGCACCAAAATCAACGGGACTTTCCAAAATGTCGTAACAACTC
CGCCCCATTGACGCAAATGGGCGGTAGGCGTGTACGGTGGGAGGTCTATATAAGCAGAGCTCGTTTAGTG
AACCGTCAGATCGCCTGGAGACGCCATCCACGCTGTTTTGACCTCCATAGAAGACACCGGGACCGATCCA
GCCTCCGGACTCTAGAGGATCCGGTACTAGAGGAACTGAAAAACCAGAAAGTTAACTGGTAAGTTTAGTC
TTTTTGTCTTTTATTTCAGGTCCCGGATCCGGTGGTGGTGCAAATCAAAGAACTGCTCCTCAGTGGATGT
TGCCTTTACTTCTAGGCCTGTACGGAAGTGTTACTTCTGCTCTAAAAGCTGCGGAATTGTACCCGCGGGC
CCAGGCCCGAATTCGGTCGACCATGCGGCTGCTCCCGGAATGGCTCCTCTTGCTCTTTGGTCCTTGGCTC
CTTAGGAAGGCTGTCTGTGGCCAGATCGTGGAGTCCGGGAGGCCCCAGTACCTAGACTTGCGTCCCGCCA
TGGCCGGAGGGGGCGCCCGCGGCCAGCAGCTCCCAGCGCCCGCATCTTCCGAGGGCCTGGGCATGGCGCG
CTCCTGGAGCTGGGCTTGGCCGGCTCAACACACCGGGGCGCTGGCCAAGCCAGGGACAGCCGGTGGCCCG
TCCGTGCCGCGCACCAAGAGGAAGCCATCCATTAAAGCGGCCCGAGCCAAGAAGATTTTCGGCTGGGGGG
ACTTTTACTTTCGTGTGCATACCCTCAAGTTCTCGCTGTTGGTGACCGGCAAGATCGTGGACCATGTGCA
AGGTACCTTCAGTGTGTACTTCCGTCACCAATCGTCCAGCCTGGGTCAACTAAGCGTCAGTATCGTGCCG
CCCTCCAAGCGTGTGGAGTTCGGGGGCGTCTGGTTGCCTGGGCCTGCCTCCCACCCTCTACAGTCCACGC
TGGCACTTGAAGGGGTGCTTCCTGGATTGGGGCCCCCTCTGGGGATGGCGGGGCAGGGGCTGGGGAGCAA
CCTTGGGGGCGCACTTGCCGGCCCACTCGGAAGCGCGCTAGGAGTTCCTGGGGCCAAAGAGTCGCGCGCT
TTTAATTGCCACGTGGAATATGAGAAGACAAACCGCGCTCGCAAGCACCGCCCGTGCCTGTACGACCCGT
CGCAGGTGTGCTTCACCGAGCACACGCAGAGCCAGGCCGCCTGGCTCTGCGCCAAGCCCTTCAAAGTCAT
CTGTATCTTCGTCTCCTTCCTCAGTTTTGACTACAAACTGGTGCAGAAGGTGTGCCCAGACTATAACTTC
CAGAGTGAGCACCCCTACTTTGGATCTCGAGGTACCGGCTACCCATACGATGTTCCAGATTACGCTTAAG
CGGCCGCGGGGATCCAGACATGATAAGATACATTGATGAGTTTGGACAAACCACAACTAGAATGCAGTGA
AAAAAATGCTTTATTTGTGAAATTTGTGATGCTATTGCTTTATTTGTAACCATTATAAGCTGCAATAAAC
AAGTTAACAACAACAATTGCATTCATTTTATGTTTCAGGTTCAGGGGGAGGTGTGGGAGGTTTTTTCGGA
TCCTCTAGAGTCGATCTGCAGGCATGCTAGCTTGGCGTAATCATGGTCATAGCTGTTTCCTGTGTGAAAT
TGTTATCCGCTCACAATTCCACACAACATACGAGCCGGAAGCATAAAGTGTAAAGCCTGGGGTGCCTAAT
GAGTGAGCTAACTCACATTAATTGCGTTGCGCTCACTGCCCGCTTTCCAGTCGGGAAACCTGTCGTGCCA
GCTGCATTAATGAATCGGCCAACGCGCGGGGAGAGGCGGTTTGCGTATTGGGCGCTCTTCCGCTTCCTCG
CTCACTGACTCGCTGCGCTCGGTCGTTCGGCTGCGGCGAGCGGTATCAGCTCACTCAAAGGCGGTAATAC
GGTTATCCACAGAATCAGGGGATAACGCAGGAAAGAACATGTGAGCAAAAGGCCAGCAAAAGGCCAGGAA
CCGTAAAAAGGCCGCGTTGCTGGCGTTTTTCCATAGGCTCCGCCCCCCTGACGAGCATCACAAAAATCGA
CGCTCAAGTCAGAGGTGGCGAAACCCGACAGGACTATAAAGATACCAGGCGTTTCCCCCTGGAAGCTCCC
TCGTGCGCTCTCCTGTTCCGACCCTGCCGCTTACCGGATACCTGTCCGCCTTTCTCCCTTCGGGAAGCGT
GGCGCTTTCTCATAGCTCACGCTGTAGGTATCTCAGTTCGGTGTAGGTCGTTCGCTCCAAGCTGGGCTGT
GTGCACGAACCCCCCGTTCAGCCCGACCGCTGCGCCTTATCCGGTAACTATCGTCTTGAGTCCAACCCGG
TAAGACACGACTTATCGCCACTGGCAGCAGCCACTGGTAACAGGATTAGCAGAGCGAGGTATGTAGGCGG
TGCTACAGAGTTCTTGAAGTGGTGGCCTAACTACGGCTACACTAGAAGAACAGTATTTGGTATCTGCGCT
CTGCTGAAGCCAGTTACCTTCGGAAAAAGAGTTGGTAGCTCTTGATCCGGCAAACAAACCACCGCTGGTA
GCGGTGGTTTTTTTGTTTGCAAGCAGCAGATTACGCGCAGAAAAAAAGGATCTCAAGAAGATCCTTTGAT
CTTTTCTACGGGGTCTGACGCTCAGTGGAACGAAAACTCACGTTAAGGGATTTTGGTCATGAGATTATCA
AAAAGGATCTTCACCTAGATCCTTTTAAATTAAAAATGAAGTTTTAAATCAATCTAAAGTATATATGAGT
AAACTTGGTCTGACAGTTACCAATGCTTAATCAGTGAGGCACCTATCTCAGCGATCTGTCTATTTCGTTC
ATCCATAGTTGCCTGACTCCCCGTCGTGTAGATAACTACGATACGGGAGGGCTTACCATCTGGCCCCAGT
GCTGCAATGATACCGCGAGACCCACGCTCACCGGCTCCAGATTTATCAGCAATAAACCAGCCAGCCGGAA
GGGCCGAGCGCAGAAGTGGTCCTGCAACTTTATCCGCCTCCATCCAGTCTATTAATTGTTGCCGGGAAGC
TAGAGTAAGTAGTTCGCCAGTTAATAGTTTGCGCAACGTTGTTGCCATTGCTACAGGCATCGTGGTGTCA
CGCTCGTCGTTTGGTATGGCTTCATTCAGCTCCGGTTCCCAACGATCAAGGCGAGTTACATGATCCCCCA
TGTTGTGCAAAAAAGCGGTTAGCTCCTTCGGTCCTCCGATCGTTGTCAGAAGTAAGTTGGCCGCAGTGTT
ATCACTCATGGTTATGGCAGCACTGCATAATTCTCTTACTGTCATGCCATCCGTAAGATGCTTTTCTGTG
ACTGGTGAGTACTCAACCAAGTCATTCTGAGAATAGTGTATGCGGCGACCGAGTTGCTCTTGCCCGGCGT
CAATACGGGATAATACCGCGCCACATAGCAGAACTTTAAAAGTGCTCATCATTGGAAAACGTTCTTCGGG
GCGAAAACTCTCAAGGATCTTACCGCTGTTGAGATCCAGTTCGATGTAACCCACTCGTGCACCCAACTGA
TCTTCAGCATCTTTTACTTTCACCAGCGTTTCTGGGTGAGCAAAAACAGGAAGGCAAAATGCCGCAAAAA
AGGGAATAAGGGCGACACGGAAATGTTGAATACTCATACTCTTCCTTTTTCAATATTATTGAAGCATTTA
TCAGGGTTATTGTCTCATGAGCGGATACATATTTGAATGTATTTAGAAAAATAAACAAATAGGGGTTCCG
CGCACATTTCCCCGAAAAGTGCCACCTGACGTCTAAGAAACCATTATTATCATGACATTAACCTATAAAA
ATAGGCGTATCACGAGGCCCTTTCGTCTCGCGCGTTTCGGTGATGACGGTGAAAACCTCTGACACATGCA
GCTCCCGGAGACGGTCACAGCTTGTCTGTAAGCGGATGCCGGGAGCAGACAAGCCCGTCAGGGCGCGTCA
GCGGGTGTTGGCGGGTGTCGGGGCTGGCTTAACTATGCGGCATCAGAGCAGATTGTACTGAGAGTGCACC
ATATGCGGTGTGAAATACCGCACAGATGCGTAAGGAGAAAATACCGCATCAGGCGCCATTCGCCATTCAG
GCTGCGCAACTGTTGGGAAGGGCGATCGGTGCGGGCCTCTTCGCTATTACGCCAGCTGGCGAAAGGGGGA
TGTGCTGCAAGGCGATTAAGTTGGGTAACGCCAGGGTTTTCCCAGTCACGACGTT
