Features (pLannotate 1.2.2; 17 found; start..end, strand, type, name):
      8..28      -  misc_feature   MCS (fragment): pUC18/19 multiple cloning site
     27..330     +  enhancer       CMV enhancer: human cytomegalovirus immediate early enhancer
    331..534     +  promoter       CMV promoter: human cytomegalovirus (CMV) immediate early promoter
    672..768     +  intron         SV40 intron: modified SV40 intron with splice donor and acceptor sites
    846..1757    +  CDS            Nxph4: NXPH4_RAT - Also known as Nph4. Experimental evidence at transcript level: Swiss-Prot protein existence level 2. May be signaling molecules that resemble neuropeptides and that act by binding to alpha-neurexins and possibly other receptors. From Rattus norvegicus (Rat).
   1773..1801    +  CDS            3xHA (fragment): three tandem HA epitope tags
   1814..1948    -  polyA_signal   SV40 poly(A) signal: SV40 polyadenylation signal
   2083..2099    -  protein_bind   lac operator: The lac repressor binds to the lac operator to inhibit transcription in E. coli. This inhibition can be relieved by adding lactose or isopropyl-β-D-thiogalactopyranoside (IPTG). lac repressor encoded by lacI
   2107..2137    -  promoter       lac promoter: promoter for the E. coli lac operon
   2152..2173    -  protein_bind   CAP binding site: CAP binding activates transcription in the presence of cAMP. E. coli catabolite activator protein
   2186..2278    -  CDS            lacI (fragment): lac repressor; lacI; The lac repressor binds to the lac operator to inhibit transcription in E. coli. This inhibition can be relieved by adding lactose or isopropyl-β-D-thiogalactopyranoside (IPTG).
   2461..3049    -  rep_origin     ori: high-copy-number ColE1/pMB1/pBR322/pUC origin of replication
   3220..4080    -  CDS            AmpR: β-lactamase; bla; confers resistance to ampicillin, carbenicillin, and related antibiotics
   4081..4185    -  promoter       AmpR promoter: bla
   4280..4315    +  CDS            rop (fragment): Rop protein, which maintains plasmids at low copy number; rop
   4417..4516    +  misc_feature   bom (fragment): basis of mobility region from pBR322
   4522..2       -  CDS            lacZα (fragment) (across the origin): LacZα fragment of β-galactosidase; lacZ fragment
>Addgene plasmid #128104 | pCMV-Nxph4-4Q-HA | depositor full sequence | sequence record 248787 | Mutated Nxph4
GAGTTCGAGCTTGCATGCCTGCAGGTCGTTACATAACTTACGGTAAATGGCCCGCCTGGCTGACCGCCCA
ACGACCCCCGCCCATTGACGTCAATAATGACGTATGTTCCCATAGTAACGCCAATAGGGACTTTCCATTG
ACGTCAATGGGTGGAGTATTTACGGTAAACTGCCCACTTGGCAGTACATCAAGTGTATCATATGCCAAGT
ACGCCCCCTATTGACGTCAATGACGGTAAATGGCCCGCCTGGCATTATGCCCAGTACATGACCTTATGGG
ACTTTCCTACTTGGCAGTACATCTACGTATTAGTCATCGCTATTACCATGGTGATGCGGTTTTGGCAGTA
CATCAATGGGCGTGGATAGCGGTTTGACTCACGGGGATTTCCAAGTCTCCACCCCATTGACGTCAATGGG
AGTTTGTTTTGGCACCAAAATCAACGGGACTTTCCAAAATGTCGTAACAACTCCGCCCCATTGACGCAAA
TGGGCGGTAGGCGTGTACGGTGGGAGGTCTATATAAGCAGAGCTCGTTTAGTGAACCGTCAGATCGCCTG
GAGACGCCATCCACGCTGTTTTGACCTCCATAGAAGACACCGGGACCGATCCAGCCTCCGGACTCTAGAG
GATCCGGTACTAGAGGAACTGAAAAACCAGAAAGTTAACTGGTAAGTTTAGTCTTTTTGTCTTTTATTTC
AGGTCCCGGATCCGGTGGTGGTGCAAATCAAAGAACTGCTCCTCAGTGGATGTTGCCTTTACTTCTAGGC
CTGTACGGAAGTGTTACTTCTGCTCTAAAAGCTGCGGAATTGTACCCGCGGGCCCAGGCCCGAATTCGGT
CGACCATGCGGCTGCTCCCGGAATGGCTCCTCTTGCTCTTTGGTCCTTGGCTCCTTAGGAAGGCTGTCTG
TGGCCAGATCGTGGAGTCCGGGAGGCCCCAGTACCTAGACTTGCGTCCCGCCATGGCCGGAGGGGGCGCC
CGCGGCCAGCAGCTCCCAGCGCCCGCATCTTCCGAGGGCCTGGGCATGGCGCGCTCCTGGAGCTGGGCTT
GGCCGGCTAACCACACCGGGGCGCTGGCCAAGCCAGGGACAGCCGGTGGCCCGTCCGTGCCGCGCACCAA
GAGGAAGCCATCCATTAAAGCGGCCCGAGCCAAGAAGATTTTCGGCTGGGGGGACTTTTACTTTCGTGTG
CATACCCTCAAGTTCTCGCTGTTGGTGACCGGCAAGATCGTGGACCATGTGAACGGTACCTTCAGTGTGT
ACTTCCGTCACAATTCGTCCAGCCTGGGTAACCTAAGCGTCAGTATCGTGCCGCCCTCCAAGCGTGTGGA
GTTCGGGGGCGTCTGGTTGCCTGGGCCTGCCTCCCACCCTCTACAGTCCACGCTGGCACTTGAAGGGGTG
CTTCCTGGATTGGGGCCCCCTCTGGGGATGGCGGGGCAGGGGCTGGGGAGCAACCTTGGGGGCGCACTTG
CCGGCCCACTCGGAAGCGCGCTAGGAGTTCCTGGGGCCAAAGAGTCGCGCGCTTTTAATGCCCACGTGGA
ATATGAGAAGACAAACCGCGCTCGCAAGCACCGCCCGGCCCTGTACGACCCGTCGCAGGTGGCCTTCACC
GAGCACACGCAGAGCCAGGCCGCCTGGCTCGCCGCCAAGCCCTTCAAAGTCATCGCTATCTTCGTCTCCT
TCCTCAGTTTTGACTACAAACTGGTGCAGAAGGTGGCCCCAGACTATAACTTCCAGAGTGAGCACCCCTA
CTTTGGATCTCGAGGTACCGGCTACCCATACGATGTTCCAGATTACGCTTAAGCGGCCGCGGGGATCCAG
ACATGATAAGATACATTGATGAGTTTGGACAAACCACAACTAGAATGCAGTGAAAAAAATGCTTTATTTG
TGAAATTTGTGATGCTATTGCTTTATTTGTAACCATTATAAGCTGCAATAAACAAGTTAACAACAACAAT
TGCATTCATTTTATGTTTCAGGTTCAGGGGGAGGTGTGGGAGGTTTTTTCGGATCCTCTAGAGTCGATCT
GCAGGCATGCTAGCTTGGCGTAATCATGGTCATAGCTGTTTCCTGTGTGAAATTGTTATCCGCTCACAAT
TCCACACAACATACGAGCCGGAAGCATAAAGTGTAAAGCCTGGGGTGCCTAATGAGTGAGCTAACTCACA
TTAATTGCGTTGCGCTCACTGCCCGCTTTCCAGTCGGGAAACCTGTCGTGCCAGCTGCATTAATGAATCG
GCCAACGCGCGGGGAGAGGCGGTTTGCGTATTGGGCGCTCTTCCGCTTCCTCGCTCACTGACTCGCTGCG
CTCGGTCGTTCGGCTGCGGCGAGCGGTATCAGCTCACTCAAAGGCGGTAATACGGTTATCCACAGAATCA
GGGGATAACGCAGGAAAGAACATGTGAGCAAAAGGCCAGCAAAAGGCCAGGAACCGTAAAAAGGCCGCGT
TGCTGGCGTTTTTCCATAGGCTCCGCCCCCCTGACGAGCATCACAAAAATCGACGCTCAAGTCAGAGGTG
GCGAAACCCGACAGGACTATAAAGATACCAGGCGTTTCCCCCTGGAAGCTCCCTCGTGCGCTCTCCTGTT
CCGACCCTGCCGCTTACCGGATACCTGTCCGCCTTTCTCCCTTCGGGAAGCGTGGCGCTTTCTCATAGCT
CACGCTGTAGGTATCTCAGTTCGGTGTAGGTCGTTCGCTCCAAGCTGGGCTGTGTGCACGAACCCCCCGT
TCAGCCCGACCGCTGCGCCTTATCCGGTAACTATCGTCTTGAGTCCAACCCGGTAAGACACGACTTATCG
CCACTGGCAGCAGCCACTGGTAACAGGATTAGCAGAGCGAGGTATGTAGGCGGTGCTACAGAGTTCTTGA
AGTGGTGGCCTAACTACGGCTACACTAGAAGGACAGTATTTGGTATCTGCGCTCTGCTGAAGCCAGTTAC
CTTCGGAAAAAGAGTTGGTAGCTCTTGATCCGGCAAACAAACCACCGCTGGTAGCGGTGGTTTTTTTGTT
TGCAAGCAGCAGATTACGCGCAGAAAAAAAGGATCTCAAGAAGATCCTTTGATCTTTTCTACGGGGTCTG
ACGCTCAGTGGAACGAAAACTCACGTTAAGGGATTTTGGTCATGAGATTATCAAAAAGGATCTTCACCTA
GATCCTTTTAAATTAAAAATGAAGTTTTAAATCAATCTAAAGTATATATGAGTAAACTTGGTCTGACAGT
TACCAATGCTTAATCAGTGAGGCACCTATCTCAGCGATCTGTCTATTTCGTTCATCCATAGTTGCCTGAC
TCCCCGTCGTGTAGATAACTACGATACGGGAGGGCTTACCATCTGGCCCCAGTGCTGCAATGATACCGCG
AGACCCACGCTCACCGGCTCCAGATTTATCAGCAATAAACCAGCCAGCCGGAAGGGCCGAGCGCAGAAGT
GGTCCTGCAACTTTATCCGCCTCCATCCAGTCTATTAATTGTTGCCGGGAAGCTAGAGTAAGTAGTTCGC
CAGTTAATAGTTTGCGCAACGTTGTTGCCATTGCTACAGGCATCGTGGTGTCACGCTCGTCGTTTGGTAT
GGCTTCATTCAGCTCCGGTTCCCAACGATCAAGGCGAGTTACATGATCCCCCATGTTGTGCAAAAAAGCG
GTTAGCTCCTTCGGTCCTCCGATCGTTGTCAGAAGTAAGTTGGCCGCAGTGTTATCACTCATGGTTATGG
CAGCACTGCATAATTCTCTTACTGTCATGCCATCCGTAAGATGCTTTTCTGTGACTGGTGAGTACTCAAC
CAAGTCATTCTGAGAATAGTGTATGCGGCGACCGAGTTGCTCTTGCCCGGCGTCAATACGGGATAATACC
GCGCCACATAGCAGAACTTTAAAAGTGCTCATCATTGGAAAACGTTCTTCGGGGCGAAAACTCTCAAGGA
TCTTACCGCTGTTGAGATCCAGTTCGATGTAACCCACTCGTGCACCCAACTGATCTTCAGCATCTTTTAC
TTTCACCAGCGTTTCTGGGTGAGCAAAAACAGGAAGGCAAAATGCCGCAAAAAAGGGAATAAGGGCGACA
CGGAAATGTTGAATACTCATACTCTTCCTTTTTCAATATTATTGAAGCATTTATCAGGGTTATTGTCTCA
TGAGCGGATACATATTTGAATGTATTTAGAAAAATAAACAAATAGGGGTTCCGCGCACATTTCCCCGAAA
AGTGCCACCTGACGTCTAAGAAACCATTATTATCATGACATTAACCTATAAAAATAGGCGTATCACGAGG
CCCTTTCGTCTCGCGCGTTTCGGTGATGACGGTGAAAACCTCTGACACATGCAGCTCCCGGAGACGGTCA
CAGCTTGTCTGTAAGCGGATGCCGGGAGCAGACAAGCCCGTCAGGGCGCGTCAGCGGGTGTTGGCGGGTG
TCGGGGCTGGCTTAACTATGCGGCATCAGAGCAGATTGTACTGAGAGTGCACCATATGCGGTGTGAAATA
CCGCACAGATGCGTAAGGAGAAAATACCGCATCAGGCGCCATTCGCCATTCAGGCTGCGCAACTGTTGGG
AAGGGCGATCGGTGCGGGCCTCTTCGCTATTACGCCAGCTGGCGAAAGGGGGATGTGCTGCAAGGCGATT
AAGTTGGGTAACGCCAGGGTTTTCCCAGTCACGACGTTGTAAAACGACGGCCAGT
